Addgene plasmid #214977: pKH152_PB_flag-LC3B_LDSmut_IRES-BFP
Purpose: Flag tagged LDS mutant LC3B
Depositing lab: Wade Harper. Depositing organization: Harvard Medical School. Publication: Proteome census upon nutrient stress reveals Golgiphagy membrane receptors. Hickey KL, Swarup S, Smith IR, Paoli JC, Miguel Whelan E, Paulo JA, Harper JW. Nature. 2023 Nov;623(7985):167-174. doi: 10.1038/s41586-023-06657-6. Epub 2023 Sep 27. PubMed 37757899.
Backbone
  Vector backbone: piggybac
  Vector type: Mammalian Expression
Growth in bacteria
  Bacterial resistance: Ampicillin, 100 μg/mL
  Growth temperature: 37°C
  Growth strain: DH5alpha
  Copy number: High Copy
Gene/Insert
  Gene/Insert name: FLAG-LC3B_mut
  Species: H. sapiens (human)
  Mutation: LDS mutant
  Entrez Gene: MAP1LC3B (a.k.a. ATG8F, LC3B, MAP1A/1BLC3, MAP1LC3B-a)
  Cloning method: Gibson Cloning
Terms and licenses: Academic/Nonprofit Terms; Industry Terms: Not Available to Industry
How to cite: pKH152_PB_flag-LC3B_LDSmut_IRES-BFP was a gift from Wade Harper (Addgene plasmid # 214977 ; http://n2t.net/addgene:214977 ; RRID:Addgene_214977)
