[The description below was written by a language model from this plasmid's Addgene catalogue record and pLannotate feature annotations shown in this document.]
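Description:
pKH152_PB_flag-LC3B_LDSmut_IRES-BFP is a 7,074 nt mammalian expression plasmid built on a piggyBac transposon backbone. It carries a FLAG-tagged human LC3B (MAP1LC3B) described as an LDS mutant. LDS usually denotes the LIR docking site, the surface through which LC3B binds LIR-containing autophagy receptors, but the record does not spell out the abbreviation or list the specific substitutions. In E. coli the plasmid replicates from a high-copy ColE1/pUC-type origin and is selected with ampicillin through the β-lactamase gene and its promoter. An f1 origin and remnants of a lacZα/lac promoter cloning region are also present. The automated annotation does not call the piggyBac terminal repeats. They would be expected in the unannotated stretches flanking the expression cassette, next to short fragments that match a phage lambda gene and probably represent stuffer sequence.

The expression cassette is driven by a composite promoter made of the EF-1α core promoter followed by a truncated HTLV-1 5' LTR segment, an arrangement that gives strong constitutive expression in mammalian cells. It transcribes a bicistronic message. An N-terminal 3xFLAG epitope is fused to the LC3B coding sequence, followed by an EMCV IRES that directs separate translation of TagBFP. The transcript ends at an SV40 polyadenylation signal. Blue fluorescence therefore marks cells that express the tagged LC3B mutant, without any fluorescent protein being fused to it. No mammalian drug-resistance marker is annotated, so BFP is the likely means of identifying or sorting cells.

When supplied with piggyBac transposase, a vector of this type can integrate its cassette stably into the genome. The associated study concerns selective autophagy of Golgi membranes under nutrient stress. The construct suits anti-FLAG detection or pulldown experiments that test whether candidate receptors depend on this LC3B binding surface.
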