Features (pLannotate 1.2.2; 19 found; start..end, strand, type, name):
    310..1170    -  CDS            AmpR: β-lactamase; bla; confers resistance to ampicillin, carbenicillin, and related antibiotics
   1171..1275    -  promoter       AmpR promoter: bla
   1328..1756    -  rep_origin     f1 ori (sequence partly withheld): f1 bacteriophage origin of replication; arrow indicates direction of (+) strand synthesis
   1761..1916    -  CDS            lacZα (fragment): LacZα fragment of β-galactosidase; lacZ fragment
   1918..2037    +  CDS            B (fragment): PORTL_LAMBD - Experimental evidence at protein level: Swiss-Prot protein existence level 1. Forms the portal vertex of the capsid (PubMed:6228056, PubMed:6232391). This portal plays critical roles in head assembly, genome packaging, neck/tail attachment, and genome ejection (Probable). The portal protein multimerizes as a single ring-shaped homododecamer arranged around a central channel (PubMed:6232391). Binds to the terminase subunits to form the packaging machine (PubMed:7799432). From Escherichia phage lambda (Bacteriophage lambda).
   2559..2770    +  promoter       EF-1α core promoter: core promoter for human elongation factor EF-1α
   2783..3051    +  LTR            5' LTR (truncated): truncated 5' long terminal repeat (LTR) from human T-cell leukemia virus (HTLV) type 1
   3082..3147    +  CDS            3xFLAG: three tandem FLAG® epitope tags, followed by an enterokinase cleavage site
   3148..3522    +  CDS            LC3B: human LC3 protein; MAP1LC3B; Atg8 family member found on autophagosomes
   3528..4103    +  misc_feature   IRES2: internal ribosome entry site (IRES) of the encephalomyocarditis virus (EMCV)
   4104..4805    +  CDS            TagBFP: monomeric blue fluorescent protein mammalian codon-optimized
   4814..4935    +  polyA_signal   SV40 poly(A) signal: SV40 polyadenylation signal
   4953..5045    +  ncRNA          G-CSF SLDE: Accession: RF00183 - G-CSF factor stem-loop destabilising element (SLDE)
   5742..6209    +  CDS            B (fragment): PORTL_LAMBD - Experimental evidence at protein level: Swiss-Prot protein existence level 1. Forms the portal vertex of the capsid (PubMed:6228056, PubMed:6232391). This portal plays critical roles in head assembly, genome packaging, neck/tail attachment, and genome ejection (Probable). The portal protein multimerizes as a single ring-shaped homododecamer arranged around a central channel (PubMed:6232391). Binds to the terminase subunits to form the packaging machine (PubMed:7799432). From Escherichia phage lambda (Bacteriophage lambda).
   6247..6263    -  protein_bind   lac operator: The lac repressor binds to the lac operator to inhibit transcription in E. coli. This inhibition can be relieved by adding lactose or isopropyl-β-D-thiogalactopyranoside (IPTG). lac repressor encoded by lacI
   6271..6301    -  promoter       lac promoter: promoter for the E. coli lac operon
   6316..6337    -  protein_bind   CAP binding site: CAP binding activates transcription in the presence of cAMP. E. coli catabolite activator protein
   6350..6442    -  CDS            lacI (fragment): lac repressor; lacI; The lac repressor binds to the lac operator to inhibit transcription in E. coli. This inhibition can be relieved by adding lactose or isopropyl-β-D-thiogalactopyranoside (IPTG).
   6625..139     -  rep_origin     ori (across the origin): high-copy-number ColE1/pMB1/pBR322/pUC origin of replication
>Addgene plasmid #214977 | pKH152_PB_flag-LC3B_LDSmut_IRES-BFP | addgene full sequence | sequence record 431710 | Addgene NGS Result
TGGTATCTGCGCTCTGCTGAAGCCAGTTACCTTCGGAAAAAGAGTTGGTAGCTCTTGATCCGGCAAACAA
ACCACCGCTGGTAGCGGTGGTTTTTTTGTTTGCAAGCAGCAGATTACGCGCAGAAAAAAAGGATCTCAAG
AAGATCCTTTGATCTTTTCTACGGGGTCTGACGCTCAGTGGAACGAAAACTCACGTTAAGGGATTTTGGT
CATGAGATTATCAAAAAGGATCTTCACCTAGATCCTTTTAAATTAAAAATGAAGTTTTAAATCAATCTAA
AGTATATATGAGTAAACTTGGTCTGACAGTTACCAATGCTTAATCAGTGAGGCACCTATCTCAGCGATCT
GTCTATTTCGTTCATCCATAGTTGCCTGACTCCCCGTCGTGTAGATAACTACGATACGGGAGGGCTTACC
ATCTGGCCCCAGTGCTGCAATGATACCGCGAGACCCACGCTCACCGGCTCCAGATTTATCAGCAATAAAC
CAGCCAGCCGGAAGGGCCGAGCGCAGAAGTGGTCCTGCAACTTTATCCGCCTCCATCCAGTCTATTAATT
GTTGCCGGGAAGCTAGAGTAAGTAGTTCGCCAGTTAATAGTTTGCGCAACGTTGTTGCCATTGCTACAGG
CATCGTGGTGTCACGCTCGTCGTTTGGTATGGCTTCATTCAGCTCCGGTTCCCAACGATCAAGGCGAGTT
ACATGATCCCCCATGTTGTGCAAAAAAGCGGTTAGCTCCTTCGGTCCTCCGATCGTTGTCAGAAGTAAGT
TGGCCGCAGTGTTATCACTCATGGTTATGGCAGCACTGCATAATTCTCTTACTGTCATGCCATCCGTAAG
ATGCTTTTCTGTGACTGGTGAGTACTCAACCAAGTCATTCTGAGAATAGTGTATGCGGCGACCGAGTTGC
TCTTGCCCGGCGTCAATACGGGATAATACCGCGCCACATAGCAGAACTTTAAAAGTGCTCATCATTGGAA
AACGTTCTTCGGGGCGAAAACTCTCAAGGATCTTACCGCTGTTGAGATCCAGTTCGATGTAACCCACTCG
TGCACCCAACTGATCTTCAGCATCTTTTACTTTCACCAGCGTTTCTGGGTGAGCAAAAACAGGAAGGCAA
AATGCCGCAAAAAAGGGAATAAGGGCGACACGGAAATGTTGAATACTCATACTCTTCCTTTTTCAATATT
ATTGAAGCATTTATCAGGGTTATTGTCTCATGAGCGGATACATATTTGAATGTATTTAGAAAAATAAACA
AATAGGGGTTCCGCGCACATTTCCCCGAAAAGTGCCACCTAAATTGTAAGCGTTAATATTTTGTTAAAAT
TCGCGTTAAATTTTTGTTAAATCAGCTCATTTTTTAACCAATAGGCCGAAATCGGCAAAATCCCTTATAA
ATCAAAAGAATAGACCGAGATAGGGT
[37 nt withheld, positions 1427-1463]
AAAGAACGTGGACTCCAACGTCAAAGG
[49 nt withheld, positions 1491-1539]
T
[91 nt withheld, positions 1541-1631]
G
[124 nt withheld, positions 1633-1756]
CCCATTCGCCATTCAGGCTGCGCAACTGTTGGGAAGGGCGATCGGTGCGGGCCTCTTCGCTATTACGCCA
GCTGGCGAAAGGGGGATGTGCTGCAAGGCGATTAAGTTGGGTAACGCCAGGGTTTTCCCAGTCACGACGT
TGTAAAACGACGGCCAGTGAGCGCGCCTCGTTCATTCACGTTTTTGAACCCGTGGAGGACGGGCAGACTC
GCGGTGCAAATGTGTTTTACAGCGTGATGGAGCAGATGAAGATGCTCGACACGCTGCAGAACACGCAGCT
AGATTAACCCTAGAAAGATAATCATATTGTGACGTACGTTAAAGATAATCATGTGTAAAATTGACGCATG
TGTTTTATCGGTCTGTATATCGAGGTTTATTTATTAATTTGAATAGATATTAAGTTTTATTATATTTACA
CTTACATACTAATAATAAATTCAACAAACAATTTATTTATGTTTATTTATTTATTAAAAAAAACAAAAAC
TCAAAATTTCTTCTATAAAGTAACAAAACTTTTATGAGGGACAGCCCCCCCCCAAAGCCCCCAGGGATGT
AATTACGTCCCTCCCCCGCTAGGGGGCAGCAGCGAGCCGCCCGGGGCTCCGCTCCGGTCCGGCGCTCCCC
CCGCATCCCCGAGCCGGCAGCGTGCGGGGACAGCCCGGGCACGGGGAAGGTGGCACGGGATCGCTTTCCT
CTGAACGCTTCTCGCTGCTCTTTGAGCCTGCAGACACCTGGGGGGATACGGGGAAAAGGCCTCCACGGCC
AAGGATCTGCGATCGCTCCGGTGCCCGTCAGTGGGCAGAGCGCACATCGCCCACAGTCCCCGAGAAGTTG
GGGGGAGGGGTCGGCAATTGAACGGGTGCCTAGAGAAGGTGGCGCGGGGTAAACTGGGAAAGTGATGTCG
TGTACTGGCTCCGCCTTTTTCCCGAGGGTGGGGGAGAACCGTATATAAGTGCAGTAGTCGCCGTGAACGT
TCTTTTTCGCAACGGGTTTGCCGCCAGAACACAGCTGAAGCTTCGAGGGGCTCGCATCTCTCCTTCACGC
GCCCGCCGCCCTACCTGAGGCCGCCATCCACGCCGGTTGAGTCGCGTTCTGCCGCCTCCCGCCTGTGGTG
CCTCCTGAACTGCGTCCGCCGTCTAGGTAAGTTTAAAGCTCAGGTCGAGACCGGGCCTTTGTCCGGCGCT
CCCTTGGAGCCTACCTAGACTCAGCCGGCTCTCCACGCTTTGCCTGACCCTGCTTGCTCAACTCTACGTC
TTTGTTTCGTTTTCTGTTCTGCGCCGTTACAGATCCAAGCTGTGACCGGCGCCTACTCTAGAATGGACTA
CAAGGACCATGACGGTGATTACAAGGATCATGACATCGACTACAAGGATGACGATGACAAGATGCCGTCG
GAGAAGACCTTCAAGCAGCGCCGCACCTTCGAACAAAGAGTAGAAGATGTCCGACTTATTCGAGAGCAGC
ATCCAACCAAAATCCCGGTGATAATAGAACGATACAAGGGTGAGAAGCAGCTTCCTGTTCTGGATAAAAC
AGCGTTCCTTGTACCTGACCATGTCAACATGAGTGAGCTCATCAAGATAATTAGAAGGCGCTTACAGCTC
AATGCTAATCAGGCCTTCTTCCTGTTGGTGAACGGACACAGCATGGTCAGCGTCTCCACACCAATCTCAG
AGGTGTATGAGAGTGAGAAAGATGAAGATGGATTCCTGTACATGGTCTATGCCTCCCAGGAGACGTTCGC
GATGAAATTGTCAGTGTAACGCCCCCCCCCCTAACGTTACTGGCCGAAGCCGCTTGGAATAAGGCCGGTG
TGCGTTTGTCTATATGTTATTTTCCACCATATTGCCGTCTTTTGGCAATGTGAGGGCCCGGAAACCTGGC
CCTGTCTTCTTGACGAGCATTCCTAGGGGTCTTTCCCCTCTCGCCAAAGGAATGCAAGGTCTGTTGAATG
TCGTGAAGGAAGTAGTTCCTCTGGAAGCTTCTTGAAGACAAACAACGTCTGTAGCGACCCTTTGCAGGCA
GCGGAACCCCCCACCTGGCGACAGGTGCCTCTGCGGCCAAAAGCCACGTGTATAAGATACACCTGCAAAG
GCGGCACAACCCCAGTGCCACGTTGTGAGTTGGATAGTTGTGGAAAGAGTCAAATGGCTCTCCTCAAGCG
TATTCAACAAGGGGCTGAAGGATGCCCAGAAGGTACCCCATTGTATGGGATCTGATCTGGGGCCTCGGTG
CACATGCTTTACATGTATTTAGTCGAGGTTAAAAAAACGTCTAGGCCCCCCGAACCACGGGGACGTGGTT
TTCCTTTGAAAAACACGATGATAATATGGCCACAACCATGAGCGAGCTGATTAAGGAGAACATGCACATG
AAGCTGTACATGGAGGGCACCGTGGACAACCATCACTTCAAGTGCACATCCGAGGGCGAAGGCAAGCCCT
ACGAGGGCACCCAGACCATGAGAATCAAGGTGGTCGAGGGCGGCCCTCTCCCCTTCGCCTTCGACATCCT
GGCTACTAGCTTCCTCTACGGCAGCAAGACCTTCATCAACCACACCCAGGGCATCCCCGACTTCTTCAAG
CAGTCCTTCCCTGAGGGCTTCACATGGGAGAGAGTCACCACATACGAAGACGGGGGCGTGCTGACCGCTA
CCCAGGACACCAGCCTCCAGGACGGCTGCCTCATCTACAACGTCAAGATCAGAGGGGTGAACTTCACATC
CAACGGCCCTGTGATGCAGAAGAAAACACTCGGCTGGGAGGCCTTCACCGAGACGCTGTACCCCGCTGAC
GGCGGCCTGGAAGGCAGAAACGACATGGCCCTGAAGCTCGTGGGCGGGAGCCATCTGATCGCAAACATCA
AGACCACATATAGATCCAAGAAACCCGCTAAGAACCTCAAGATGCCTGGCGTCTACTATGTGGACTACAG
ACTGGAAAGAATCAAGGAGGCCAACAACGAGACCTACGTCGAGCAGCACGAGGTGGCAGTGGCCAGATAC
TGCGACCTCCCTAGCAAACTGGGGCACAAGCTTAATTAAGTTAACTAAACTTGTTTATTGCAGCTTATAA
TGGTTACAAATAAAGCAATAGCATCACAAATTTCACAAATAAAGCATTTTTTTCACTGCATTCTAGTTGT
GGTTTGTCCAAACTCATCAATGTATCTTATCATGTCTGGAATTGACTCAAATGATGTCAATTAGTCTATC
AGAAGCTCATCTGGTCTCCCTTCCGGGGGACAAGACATCCCTGTTTAATATTTAAACAGCAGTGTTCCCA
AACTGGGTTCTTATATCCCTTGCTCTGGTCAACCAGGTTGCAGGGTTTCCTGTCCTCACAGGAACGAAGT
CCCTAAAGAAACAGTGGCAGCCAGGTTTAGCCCCGGAATTGACTGGATTCCTTTTTTAGGGCCCATTGGT
ATGGCTTTTTCCCCGTATCCCCCCAGGTGTCTGCAGGCTCAAAGAGCAGCGAGAAGCGTTCAGAGGAAAG
CGATCCCGTGCCACCTTCCCCGTGCCCGGGCTGTCCCCGCACGCTGCCGGCTCGGGGATGCGGGGGGAGC
GCCGGACCGGAGCGGAGCCCCGGGCGGCTCGCTGCTGCCCCCTAGCGGGGGAGGGACGTAATTACATCCC
TGGGGGCTTTGGGGGGGGGCTGTCCCTGATATCTATAACAAGAAAATATATATATAATAAGTTATCACGT
AAGTAGAACATGAAATAACAATATAATTATCGTATGAGTTAAATCTTAAAAGTCACGTAAAAGATAATCA
TGCGTCATTTTGACTCACGCGGTCGTTATAGTTCAAAATCAGTGACACTTACCGCATTGACAAGCACGCC
TCACGGGAGCTCCAAGCGGCGACTGAGATGTCCTAAATGCACAGCGACGGATTCGCGCTATTTAGAAAGA
GAGAGCAATATTTCAAGAATGCATGCGTCAATTTTACGCAGACTATCTTTCTAGGGTTAATCTAGCTGCA
TCAGGATCATATCGTCGGGTCTTTTTTCCGGCTCAGTCATCGCCCAAGCTGGCGCTATCTGGGCATCGGG
GAGGAAGAAGCCCGTGCCTTTTCCCGCGAGGTTGAAGCGGCATGGAAAGAGTTTGCCGAGGATGACTGCT
GCTGCATTGACGTTGAGCGAAAACGCACGTTTACCATGATGATTCGGGAAGGTGTGGCCATGCACGCCTT
TAACGGTGAACTGTTCGTTCAGGCCACCTGGGATACCAGTTCGTCGCGGCTTTTCCGGACACAGTTCCGG
ATGGTCAGCCCGAAGCGCATCAGCAACCCGAACAATACCGGCGACAGCCGGAACTGCCGTGCCGGTGTGC
AGATTAATGACAGCGGTGCGGCGCTGGGATATTACGTCAGCGAGGACGGGTATCCTGGCTGGATGCCGCA
GAAATGGACATGGATACCCCGTGAGTTACCCGGCGGGCGCGCTTGGCGTAATCATGGTCATAGCTGTTTC
CTGTGTGAAATTGTTATCCGCTCACAATTCCACACAACATACGAGCCGGAAGCATAAAGTGTAAAGCCTG
GGGTGCCTAATGAGTGAGCTAACTCACATTAATTGCGTTGCGCTCACTGCCCGCTTTCCAGTCGGGAAAC
CTGTCGTGCCAGCTGCATTAATGAATCGGCCAACGCGCGGGGAGAGGCGGTTTGCGTATTGGGCGCTCTT
CCGCTTCCTCGCTCACTGACTCGCTGCGCTCGGTCGTTCGGCTGCGGCGAGCGGTATCAGCTCACTCAAA
GGCGGTAATACGGTTATCCACAGAATCAGGGGATAACGCAGGAAAGAACATGTGAGCAAAAGGCCAGCAA
AAGGCCAGGAACCGTAAAAAGGCCGCGTTGCTGGCGTTTTTCCATAGGCTCCGCCCCCCTGACGAGCATC
ACAAAAATCGACGCTCAAGTCAGAGGTGGCGAAACCCGACAGGACTATAAAGATACCAGGCGTTTCCCCC
TGGAAGCTCCCTCGTGCGCTCTCCTGTTCCGACCCTGCCGCTTACCGGATACCTGTCCGCCTTTCTCCCT
TCGGGAAGCGTGGCGCTTTCTCATAGCTCACGCTGTAGGTATCTCAGTTCGGTGTAGGTCGTTCGCTCCA
AGCTGGGCTGTGTGCACGAACCCCCCGTTCAGCCCGACCGCTGCGCCTTATCCGGTAACTATCGTCTTGA
GTCCAACCCGGTAAGACACGACTTATCGCCACTGGCAGCAGCCACTGGTAACAGGATTAGCAGAGCGAGG
TATGTAGGCGGTGCTACAGAGTTCTTGAAGTGGTGGCCTAACTACGGCTACACTAGAAGAACAGTATT
